Addgene plasmid #153720: pGBW-m4133395
Purpose: Mammalian expression plasmid for SARS-CoV-2 nsp11
Depositing lab: Ginkgo Bioworks & Benjie Chen. Depositing organization: Ginkgo Bioworks.
Backbone
  Vector backbone: pTwist_CMV_6
  Backbone size w/o insert (bp): 4180
  Vector type: Mammalian Expression
Growth in bacteria
  Bacterial resistance: Ampicillin, 100 μg/mL
  Growth temperature: 37°C
  Growth strain: DH5alpha
  Copy number: High Copy
Gene/Insert
  Gene/Insert name: SARS-CoV-2 nsp11
  Species: Severe acute respiratory syndrome coronavirus 2
  Insert size (bp): 38
  Mutation: wt
  Entrez Gene: ORF1ab (a.k.a. GU280_gp01)
  Promoter: CMV
  Tag / fusion protein: Cleavable TEV;HA (C terminal on backbone)
  Cloning method: Unknown
Resource information
  A portion of this plasmid was derived from a plasmid made by: GinkgoBioworks
Depositor comments: NCBI reference sequence: 43740578
How to cite: pGBW-m4133395 was a gift from Ginkgo Bioworks & Benjie Chen (Addgene plasmid # 153720 ; http://n2t.net/addgene:153720 ; RRID:Addgene_153720)
