[The description below was written by a language model from this plasmid's Addgene catalogue record and the feature table of its GenBank file.]
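Description:
pGBW-m4133395 is a mammalian expression plasmid built on the pTwist_CMV_6 backbone for producing the SARS-CoV-2 non-structural protein nsp11, a very short peptide encoded within the viral ORF1ab gene. The wild-type insert is listed as only 38 bp and is not annotated as a separate feature in the sequence record. By position it lies between the end of the CMV promoter and the TEV site, spanning the numbering origin of the 4278 bp circular map. Transcription is driven by the human cytomegalovirus immediate-early enhancer and promoter. The coding region continues in frame into a backbone-encoded C-terminal tobacco etch virus (TEV) protease recognition site followed by an HA epitope tag, and the transcript is terminated by an SV40 polyadenylation signal. The HA tag allows detection or immunoaffinity capture of the fusion, and TEV cleavage allows the tag to be removed afterwards.

The expression cassette is isolated from the rest of the plasmid by several elements. These include a synthetic poly(A) signal upstream of the CMV enhancer, paired T7 and E. coli rrnG transcription terminators, and 5' and 3' human beta-globin insulator elements on either side, an arrangement that would limit read-through and interference from neighbouring sequences. Propagation in E. coli relies on a high-copy ColE1/pUC-type origin, with selection through the beta-lactamase (AmpR) gene conferring ampicillin resistance. No mammalian selection marker is annotated, so the plasmid appears suited to transient transfection. It belongs to a set of tagged SARS-CoV-2 protein constructs intended for expression and/or purification of viral proteins in mammalian cells.
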