LOCUS       Exported 4278 bp ds-DNA circular SYN 13-MAY-2021
DEFINITION  Mammalian expression plasmid for SARS-CoV-2 nsp11.
ACCESSION   .
VERSION     .
KEYWORDS    pGBW-m4133395
SOURCE      synthetic DNA construct
  ORGANISM  synthetic DNA construct
REFERENCE   1 (bases 1 to 4278)
  TITLE     SARS-CoV-2 protein Mammalian expression constructs, tagged, for
            protein expression and/or purification
REFERENCE   2 (bases 1 to 4278)
  AUTHORS   .
  TITLE     Direct Submission
  JOURNAL   Exported May 13, 2021 from SnapGene Server 1.1.58
            http://www.snapgene.com
FEATURES             Location/Qualifiers
     source          1..4278
                     /organism="synthetic DNA construct"
                     /mol_type="other DNA"
     CDS             47..67
                     /codon_start=1
                     /product="tobacco etch virus (TEV) protease recognition and
                     cleavage site"
                     /label=TEV site
                     /translation="ENLYFQS"
     CDS             68..94
                     /codon_start=1
                     /product="HA (human influenza hemagglutinin) epitope tag"
                     /label=HA
                     /translation="YPYDVPDYA"
     polyA_signal    147..268
                     /label=SV40 poly(A) signal
                     /note="SV40 polyadenylation signal"
     primer_bind     complement(158..177)
                     /label=EBV-rev
                     /note="SV40 polyA terminator, reverse primer"
     primer_bind     212..231
                     /label=SV40pA-R
                     /note="SV40 polyA, reverse primer"
     terminator      383..429
                     /label=T7 terminator
                     /note="transcription terminator for bacteriophage T7 RNA
                     polymerase"
     terminator      459..595
                     /label=rrnG terminator
                     /note="transcription terminator from the E. coli ribosomal
                     RNA rrnG operon (Albrechtsen et al., 1991)"
     misc_feature    640..711
                     /label=3' beta-globin insulator
                     /note="insulator downstream of the human beta-globin locus
                     (Farrell et al., 2002)"
     rep_origin      complement(937..1525)
                     /direction=LEFT
                     /label=ori
                     /note="high-copy-number ColE1/pMB1/pBR322/pUC origin of
                     replication"
     primer_bind     complement(1017..1036)
                     /label=pBR322ori-F
                     /note="pBR322 origin, forward primer"
     CDS             2271..3131
                     /codon_start=1
                     /gene="bla"
                     /product="beta-lactamase"
                     /label=AmpR
                     /note="confers resistance to ampicillin, carbenicillin, and
                     related antibiotics"
                     /translation="MSIQHFRVALIPFFAAFCLPVFAHPETLVKVKDAEDQLGARVGYI
                     ELDLNSGKILESFRPEERFPMMSTFKVLLCGAVLSRIDAGQEQLGRRIHYSQNDLVEYS
                     PVTEKHLTDGMTVRELCSAAITMSDNTAANLLLTTIGGPKELTAFLHNMGDHVTRLDRW
                     EPELNEAIPNDERDTTMPVAMATTLRKLLTGELLTLASRQQLIDWMEADKVAGPLLRSA
                     LPAGWFIADKSGAGERGSRGIIAALGPDGKPSRIVVIYTTGSQATMDERNRQIAEIGAS
                     LIKHW"
     primer_bind     complement(2489..2508)
                     /label=Amp-R
                     /note="Ampicillin resistance gene, reverse primer"
     terminator      3144..3280
                     /label=rrnG terminator
                     /note="transcription terminator from the E. coli ribosomal
                     RNA rrnG operon (Albrechtsen et al., 1991)"
     misc_feature    3432..3503
                     /label=5' beta-globin insulator
                     /note="insulator upstream of the human beta-globin locus
                     (Farrell et al., 2002)"
     terminator      3508..3554
                     /label=T7 terminator
                     /note="transcription terminator for bacteriophage T7 RNA
                     polymerase"
     polyA_signal    3572..3620
                     /note="synthetic polyadenylation signal"
     enhancer        3701..4004
                     /label=CMV enhancer
                     /note="human cytomegalovirus immediate early enhancer"
     promoter        4006..4208
                     /label=CMV promoter
                     /note="human cytomegalovirus (CMV) immediate early
                     promoter"
     primer_bind     4159..4179
                     /label=CMV-F
                     /note="Human CMV immediate early promoter, forward primer"
ORIGIN
        1 caccatgagt gccgatgctc agtcctttct caacggtttc gcagtggaaa acctttactt
       61 tcagtcgtac ccctatgacg taccagatta tgcgtaagct agcttgactg actgagatac
      121 agcgtacctt cagctcacag acatgataag atacattgat gagtttggac aaaccacaac
      181 tagaatgcag tgaaaaaaat gctttatttg tgaaatttgt gatgctattg ctttatttgt
      241 aaccattata agctgcaata aacaagttaa caacaacaat tgcattcatt ttatgtttca
      301 ggttcagggg gaggtgtggg aggtttttta aagcaagtaa aacctctaca aatgtggtat
      361 tggcccatct ctatcggtat cgtagcataa ccccttgggg cctctaaacg ggtcttgagg
      421 ggttttttgt gcccctcggg ccggattgct atctaccggc attggcgcag aaaaaaatgc
      481 ctgatgcgac gctgcgcgtc ttatactccc acatatgcca gattcagcaa cggatacggc
      541 ttccccaact tgcccacttc catacgtgtc ctccttacca gaaatttatc cttaaggtcg
      601 tcagctatcc tgcaggcgat ctctcgattt cgatcaagac attcctttaa tggtcttttc
      661 tggacaccac taggggtcag aagtagttca tcaaactttc ttccctccct aatctcattg
      721 gttaccttgg gctatcgaaa cttaattaac cagtcaagtc agctacttgg cgagatcgac
      781 ttgtctgggt ttcgactacg ctcagaattg cgtcagtcaa gttcgatctg gtccttgcta
      841 ttgcacccgt tctccgatta cgagtttcat ttaaatcatg tgagcaaaag gccagcaaaa
      901 ggccaggaac cgtaaaaagg ccgcgttgct ggcgtttttc cataggctcc gcccccctga
      961 cgagcatcac aaaaatcgac gctcaagtca gaggtggcga aacccgacag gactataaag
     1021 ataccaggcg tttccccctg gaagctccct cgtgcgctct cctgttccga ccctgccgct
     1081 taccggatac ctgtccgcct ttctcccttc gggaagcgtg gcgctttctc atagctcacg
     1141 ctgtaggtat ctcagttcgg tgtaggtcgt tcgctccaag ctgggctgtg tgcacgaacc
     1201 ccccgttcag cccgaccgct gcgccttatc cggtaactat cgtcttgagt ccaacccggt
     1261 aagacacgac ttatcgccac tggcagcagc cactggtaac aggattagca gagcgaggta
     1321 tgtaggcggt gctacagagt tcttgaagtg gtggcctaac tacggctaca ctagaagaac
     1381 agtatttggt atctgcgctc tgctgaagcc agttaccttc ggaaaaagag ttggtagctc
     1441 ttgatccggc aaacaaacca ccgctggtag cggtggtttt tttgtttgca agcagcagat
     1501 tacgcgcaga aaaaaaggat ctcaagaaga tcctttgatc ttttctacgg ggtctgacgc
     1561 tcagtggaac gaaaactcac gttaagggat tttggtcatg agattatcaa aaaggatctt
     1621 cacctagatc cttttaaatt aaaaatgaag ttttaaatca atctaaagta tatatgagta
     1681 aacttggtct gacagttacc aatgcttaat cagtgaggca cctatctcag cgatctgtct
     1741 atttcgttca tccatagttg catttaaatt tccgaactct ccaaggccct cgtcggaaaa
     1801 tcttcaaacc tttcgtccga tccatcttgc aggctacctc tcgaacgaac tatcgcaagt
     1861 ctcttggccg gccttgcgcc ttggctattg cttggcagcg cctatcgcca ggtattactc
     1921 caatcccgaa tatccgagat cgggatcacc cgagagaagt tcaacctaca tcctcaatcc
     1981 cgatctatcc gagatccgag gaatatcgaa atcggggcgc gcctggtgta ccgagaacga
     2041 tcctctcagt gcgagtctcg acgatccata tcgttgcttg gcagtcagcc agtcggaatc
     2101 cagcttggga cccaggaagt ccaatcgtca gatattgtac tcaagcctgg tcacggcagc
     2161 gtaccgatct gtttaaacct agatattgat agtctgatcg gtcaacgtat aatcgagtcc
     2221 tagcttttgc aaacatctat caagagacag gatcagcagg aggctttcgc atgagtattc
     2281 aacatttccg tgtcgccctt attccctttt ttgcggcatt ttgccttcct gtttttgctc
     2341 acccagaaac gctggtgaaa gtaaaagatg ctgaagatca gttgggtgcg cgagtgggtt
     2401 acatcgaact ggatctcaac agcggtaaga tccttgagag ttttcgcccc gaagaacgct
     2461 ttccaatgat gagcactttt aaagttctgc tatgtggcgc ggtattatcc cgtattgacg
     2521 ccgggcaaga gcaactcggt cgccgcatac actattctca gaatgacttg gttgagtatt
     2581 caccagtcac agaaaagcat cttacggatg gcatgacagt aagagaatta tgcagtgctg
     2641 ccataaccat gagtgataac actgcggcca acttacttct gacaacgatt ggaggaccga
     2701 aggagctaac cgcttttttg cacaacatgg gggatcatgt aactcgcctt gatcgttggg
     2761 aaccggagct gaatgaagcc ataccaaacg acgagcgtga caccacgatg cctgtagcaa
     2821 tggcaacaac cttgcgtaaa ctattaactg gcgaactact tactctagct tcccggcaac
     2881 agttgataga ctggatggag gcggataaag ttgcaggacc acttctgcgc tcggcccttc
     2941 cggctggctg gtttattgct gataaatctg gagccggtga gcgtgggtct cgcggtatca
     3001 ttgcagcact ggggccagat ggtaagccct cccgtatcgt agttatctac acgacgggga
     3061 gtcaggcaac tatggatgaa cgaaatagac agatcgctga gataggtgcc tcactgatta
     3121 agcattggta accgattcta ggtgcattgg cgcagaaaaa aatgcctgat gcgacgctgc
     3181 gcgtcttata ctcccacata tgccagattc agcaacggat acggcttccc caacttgccc
     3241 acttccatac gtgtcctcct taccagaaat ttatccttaa gatcccgaat cgtttaaact
     3301 cgactctggc tctatcgaat ctccgtcgtt tcgagcttac gcgaacagcc gtggcgctca
     3361 tttgctcgtc gggcatcgaa tctcgtcagc tatcgtcagc ttaccttttt ggcagcgatc
     3421 gcggctcccg acatcttgga ccattagctc cacaggtatc ttcttccctc tagtggtcat
     3481 aacagcagct tcagctacct ctcaattcaa aaaacccctc aagacccgtt tagaggcccc
     3541 aaggggttat gctatcaatc gttgcgttac acacacaaaa aaccaacaca catccatctt
     3601 cgatggatag cgattttatt atctaactgc tgatcgagtg tagccagatc tagtaatcaa
     3661 ttacggggtc attagttcat agcccatata tggagttccg cgttacataa cttacggtaa
     3721 atggcccgcc tggctgaccg cccaacgacc cccgcccatt gacgtcaata atgacgtatg
     3781 ttcccatagt aacgccaata gggactttcc attgacgtca atgggtggag tatttacggt
     3841 aaactgccca cttggcagta catcaagtgt atcatatgcc aagtacgccc cctattgacg
     3901 tcaatgacgg taaatggccc gcctggcatt atgcccagta catgacctta tgggactttc
     3961 ctacttggca gtacatctac gtattagtca tcgctattac catgctgatg cggttttggc
     4021 agtacatcaa tgggcgtgga tagcggtttg actcacgggg atttccaagt ctccacccca
     4081 ttgacgtcaa tgggagtttg ttttggcacc aaaatcaacg ggactttcca aaatgtcgta
     4141 acaactccgc cccattgacg caaatgggcg gtaggcgtgt acggtgggag gtctatataa
     4201 gcagagctgg tttagtgaac cgtcagatca gatctttgtc gatcctacca tccactcgac
     4261 acacccgcca gcggccgc
//
